Addgene plasmid #172649: pcDNA3.1-HA-CCND1
Purpose: Expresses HA-tagged cyclin D1 in mammalian cells
Depositing lab: Michele Pagano. Publication: CRL4(AMBRA1) is a master regulator of D-type cyclins. Simoneschi D, Rona G, Zhou N, Jeong YT, Jiang S, Milletti G, Arbini AA, O'Sullivan A, Wang AA, Nithikasem S, Keegan S, Siu Y, Cianfanelli V, Maiani E, Nazio F, Cecconi F, Boccalatte F, Fenyo D, Jones DR, Busino L, Pagano M. Nature. 2021 Apr;592(7856):789-793. doi: 10.1038/s41586-021-03445-y. Epub 2021 Apr 14. PubMed 33854235.
Backbone
  Vector backbone: pcDNA3.1
  Backbone manufacturer: Invitrogen
  Vector type: Mammalian Expression
  Selectable markers: Neomycin (select with G418)
Growth in bacteria
  Bacterial resistance: Ampicillin, 100 μg/mL
  Growth temperature: 37°C
  Growth strain: DH5alpha
  Copy number: High Copy
Gene/Insert
  Gene/Insert name: CCND1 (alt names: cyclin D1; BCL1)
  Species: H. sapiens (human)
  Entrez Gene: CCND1 (a.k.a. BCL1, D11S287E, PRAD1, U21B31)
  Promoter: CMV
  Tag / fusion protein: HA (N terminal on insert)
  Cloning method: Restriction Enzyme; 5′ cloning site Unknown (unknown if destroyed); 3′ cloning site Unknown (unknown if destroyed)
  Sequencing primers: 5′ CMV Forward; 3′ BGH Reverse
Terms and licenses: Academic/Nonprofit Terms; Industry Terms: Not Available to Industry
How to cite: pcDNA3.1-HA-CCND1 was a gift from Michele Pagano (Addgene plasmid # 172649 ; http://n2t.net/addgene:172649 ; RRID:Addgene_172649)
