[The description below was written by a language model from this plasmid's Addgene catalogue record and pLannotate feature annotations shown in this document.]
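Description:
pcDNA3.1-HA-CCND1 is a mammalian expression plasmid of about 6.3 kb, built on the Invitrogen pcDNA3.1 backbone and designed to produce human cyclin D1 (CCND1, also known as BCL1 or PRAD1) carrying an N-terminal HA epitope tag. It is maintained in E. coli at high copy through a ColE1/pUC-type origin and selected with ampicillin via the β-lactamase gene and its native promoter. An f1 origin is also present, and the short lac promoter/operator, lacI, bom, ble and HIV-1 LTR matches in the automated annotation appear to be backbone remnants or incidental hits rather than functional modules.

Expression of the insert is driven by the human cytomegalovirus immediate-early enhancer and promoter, and transcripts are terminated by the bovine growth hormone polyadenylation signal. The annotated CCND1 coding sequence lies between these elements. The HA tag is listed in the catalogue entry but is not annotated separately, and it presumably occupies the short interval upstream of the coding sequence. The restriction sites used for cloning are not recorded. T7 and SP6 phage promoters flank the insert in opposing orientations and can serve for in vitro transcription or as sequencing primer sites. A separate cassette, consisting of the SV40 early promoter/enhancer, the neomycin phosphotransferase gene and the SV40 poly(A) signal, allows G418 selection of stably transfected mammalian cells.

Cyclin D1 is the regulatory partner of CDK4 that promotes RB phosphorylation and G1/S progression. The plasmid is suited to transient or stable overexpression of the protein, with the HA tag available for immunoblotting or immunoprecipitation. It was deposited in connection with work on the regulation of D-type cyclins by the CRL4(AMBRA1) ubiquitin ligase.
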