Features (pLannotate 1.2.2; 21 found; start..end, strand, type, name):
     28..80      -  misc_feature   bom (fragment): basis of mobility region from pBR322
    235..614     +  enhancer       CMV enhancer: human cytomegalovirus immediate early enhancer
    615..818     +  promoter       CMV promoter: human cytomegalovirus (CMV) immediate early promoter
    814..847     +  LTR            5' LTR (truncated) (fragment): truncated 5' long terminal repeat (LTR) from HIV-1
    863..881     +  promoter       T7 promoter: promoter for bacteriophage T7 RNA polymerase
    946..1830    +  CDS            CCND1: CCND1_HUMAN - Also known as BCL1, PRAD1. Experimental evidence at protein level: Swiss-Prot protein existence level 1. Regulatory component of the cyclin D1-CDK4 (DC) complex that phosphorylates and inhibits members of the retinoblastoma (RB) protein family including RB1 and regulates the cell-cycle during G(1)/S transition. Phosphorylation of RB1 allows dissociation of the transcription factor E2F from the RB/E2F complex and the subsequent transcription of E2F target genes which are responsible for the progression through the G(1) phase. Hypophosphorylates RB1 in early G(1) phase. Cyclin D-CD
   1861..1879    -  promoter       SP6 promoter: promoter for bacteriophage SP6 RNA polymerase
   1905..2129    +  polyA_signal   bGH poly(A) signal: bovine growth hormone polyadenylation signal
   2133..2154    +  promoter       SV40 promoter (fragment): SV40 enhancer and early promoter
   2175..2603    +  rep_origin     f1 ori (sequence partly withheld): f1 bacteriophage origin of replication; arrow indicates direction of (+) strand synthesis
   2617..2946    +  promoter       SV40 promoter: SV40 enhancer and early promoter
   3013..3804    +  CDS            neo: KKA2_KLEPN - Also known as kan, nptII. Experimental evidence at protein level: Swiss-Prot protein existence level 1. Resistance to kanamycin, neomycin, paromomycin, ribostamycin, butirosin and gentamicin B. From Klebsiella pneumoniae.
   3828..3986    +  CDS            ble (fragment): BLE_KLEPN - Experimental evidence at protein level: Swiss-Prot protein existence level 1. Binding protein with a strong affinity to the bleomycin family of antibiotics. Binds to CL990; an antimitotic-antibiotic compound. From Klebsiella pneumoniae.
   3981..4102    +  polyA_signal   SV40 poly(A) signal: SV40 polyadenylation signal
   4175..4191    -  protein_bind   lac operator: The lac repressor binds to the lac operator to inhibit transcription in E. coli. This inhibition can be relieved by adding lactose or isopropyl-β-D-thiogalactopyranoside (IPTG). lac repressor encoded by lacI
   4199..4229    -  promoter       lac promoter: promoter for the E. coli lac operon
   4244..4265    -  protein_bind   CAP binding site: CAP binding activates transcription in the presence of cAMP. E. coli catabolite activator protein
   4278..4370    -  CDS            lacI (fragment): lac repressor; lacI; The lac repressor binds to the lac operator to inhibit transcription in E. coli. This inhibition can be relieved by adding lactose or isopropyl-β-D-thiogalactopyranoside (IPTG).
   4553..5141    -  rep_origin     ori: high-copy-number ColE1/pMB1/pBR322/pUC origin of replication
   5312..6172    -  CDS            AmpR: β-lactamase; bla; confers resistance to ampicillin, carbenicillin, and related antibiotics
   6173..6277    -  promoter       AmpR promoter: bla
>Addgene plasmid #172649 | pcDNA3.1-HA-CCND1 | addgene full sequence | sequence record 340137 | Addgene NGS Result
GACGGATCGGGAGATCTCCCGATCCCCTATGGTGCACTCTCAGTACAATCTGCTCTGATGCCGCATAGTT
AAGCCAGTATCTGCTCCCTGCTTGTGTGTTGGAGGTCGCTGAGTAGTGCGCGAGCAAAATTTAAGCTACA
ACAAGGCAAGGCTTGACCGACAATTGCATGAAGAATCTGCTTAGGGTTAGGCGTTTTGCGCTGCTTCGCG
ATGTACGGGCCAGATATACGCGTTGACATTGATTATTGACTAGTTATTAATAGTAATCAATTACGGGGTC
ATTAGTTCATAGCCCATATATGGAGTTCCGCGTTACATAACTTACGGTAAATGGCCCGCCTGGCTGACCG
CCCAACGACCCCCGCCCATTGACGTCAATAATGACGTATGTTCCCATAGTAACGCCAATAGGGACTTTCC
ATTGACGTCAATGGGTGGAGTATTTACGGTAAACTGCCCACTTGGCAGTACATCAAGTGTATCATATGCC
AAGTACGCCCCCTATTGACGTCAATGACGGTAAATGGCCCGCCTGGCATTATGCCCAGTACATGACCTTA
TGGGACTTTCCTACTTGGCAGTACATCTACGTATTAGTCATCGCTATTACCATGGTGATGCGGTTTTGGC
AGTACATCAATGGGCGTGGATAGCGGTTTGACTCACGGGGATTTCCAAGTCTCCACCCCATTGACGTCAA
TGGGAGTTTGTTTTGGCACCAAAATCAACGGGACTTTCCAAAATGTCGTAACAACTCCGCCCCATTGACG
CAAATGGGCGGTAGGCGTGTACGGTGGGAGGTCTATATAAGCAGAGCTCTCTGGCTAACTAGAGAACCCA
CTGCTTACTGGCTTATCGAAATTAATACGACTCACTATAGGGAGACCCAAGCTTACCATGGCCTACCCCT
ACGACGTGCCCGACTACGCCTCCCTCGGATCCAGCATGGAACACCAGCTCCTGTGCTGCGAAGTGGAAAC
CATCCGCCGCGCGTACCCCGATGCCAACCTCCTCAACGACCGGGTGCTGCGGGCCATGCTGAAGGCGGAG
GAGACCTGCGCGCCCTCGGTGTCCTACTTCAAATGTGTGCAGAAGGAGGTCCTGCCGTCCATGCGGAAGA
TCGTCGCCACCTGGATGCTGGAGGTCTGCGAGGAACAGAAGTGCGAGGAGGAGGTCTTCCCGCTGGCCAT
GAACTACCTGGACCGCTTCCTGTCGCTGGAGCCCGTGAAAAAGAGCCGCCTGCAGCTGCTGGGGGCCACT
TGCATGTTCGTGGCCTCTAAGATGAAGGAGACCATCCCCCTGACGGCCGAGAAGCTGTGCATCTACACCG
ACAACTCCATCCGGCCCGAGGAGCTGCTGCAAATGGAGCTGCTCCTGGTGAACAAGCTCAAGTGGAACCT
GGCCGCAATGACCCCGCACGATTTCATTGAACACTTCCTCTCCAAAATGCCAGAGGCGGAGGAGAACAAA
CAGATCATCCGCAAACACGCGCAGACCTTCGTTGCCCTCTGTGCCACAGATGTGAAGTTCATTTCCAATC
CGCCCTCCATGGTGGCAGCGGGGAGCGTGGTGGCCGCAGTGCAAGGCCTGAACCTGAGGAGCCCCAACAA
CTTCCTGTCCTACTACCGCCTCACACGCTTCCTCTCCAGAGTGATCAAGTGTGACCCAGACTGCCTCCGG
GCCTGCCAGGAGCAGATCGAAGCCCTGCTGGAGTCAAGCCTGCGCCAGGCCCAGCAGAACATGGACCCCA
AGGCCGCCGAGGAGGAGGAAGAGGAGGAGGAGGAGGTGGACCTGGCTTGCACACCCACCGACGTGCGGGA
CGTGGACATCTGACTCGAGCATGCATCTAGAGGGCCCTATTCTATAGTGTCACCTAAATGCTAGAGCTCG
CTGATCAGCCTCGACTGTGCCTTCTAGTTGCCAGCCATCTGTTGTTTGCCCCTCCCCCGTGCCTTCCTTG
ACCCTGGAAGGTGCCACTCCCACTGTCCTTTCCTAATAAAATGAGGAAATTGCATCGCATTGTCTGAGTA
GGTGTCATTCTATTCTGGGGGGTGGGGTGGGGCAGGACAGCAAGGGGGAGGATTGGGAAGACAATAGCAG
GCATGCTGGGGATGCGGTGGGCTCTATGGCTTCTGAGGCGGAAAGAACCAGCTGGGGCTCTAGGGGGTAT
CCCC
[124 nt withheld, positions 2175-2298]
C
[91 nt withheld, positions 2300-2390]
A
[49 nt withheld, positions 2392-2440]
CCTTTGACGTTGGAGTCCACGTTCTTT
[37 nt withheld, positions 2468-2504]
ACCCTATCTCGGTCTATTCTTTTGATTTATAAGGGATTTTGCCGATTTCGGCCTATTGGTTAAAAAATGA
GCTGATTTAACAAAAATTTAACGCGAATTAATTCTGTGGAATGTGTGTCAGTTAGGGTGTGGAAAGTCCC
CAGGCTCCCCAGCAGGCAGAAGTATGCAAAGCATGCATCTCAATTAGTCAGCAACCAGGTGTGGAAAGTC
CCCAGGCTCCCCAGCAGGCAGAAGTATGCAAAGCATGCATCTCAATTAGTCAGCAACCATAGTCCCGCCC
CTAACTCCGCCCATCCCGCCCCTAACTCCGCCCAGTTCCGCCCATTCTCCGCCCCATGGCTGACTAATTT
TTTTTATTTATGCAGAGGCCGAGGCCGCCTCTGCCTCTGAGCTATTCCAGAAGTAGTGAGGAGGCTTTTT
TGGAGGCCTAGGCTTTTGCAAAAAGCTCCCGGGAGCTTGTATATCCATTTTCGGATCTGATCAAGAGACA
GGATGAGGATCGTTTCGCATGATTGAACAAGATGGATTGCACGCAGGTTCTCCGGCCGCTTGGGTGGAGA
GGCTATTCGGCTATGACTGGGCACAACAGACAATCGGCTGCTCTGATGCCGCCGTGTTCCGGCTGTCAGC
GCAGGGGCGCCCGGTTCTTTTTGTCAAGACCGACCTGTCCGGTGCCCTGAATGAACTGCAGGACGAGGCA
GCGCGGCTATCGTGGCTGGCCACGACGGGCGTTCCTTGCGCAGCTGTGCTCGACGTTGTCACTGAAGCGG
GAAGGGACTGGCTGCTATTGGGCGAAGTGCCGGGGCAGGATCTCCTGTCATCTCACCTTGCTCCTGCCGA
GAAAGTATCCATCATGGCTGATGCAATGCGGCGGCTGCATACGCTTGATCCGGCTACCTGCCCATTCGAC
CACCAAGCGAAACATCGCATCGAGCGAGCACGTACTCGGATGGAAGCCGGTCTTGTCGATCAGGATGATC
TGGACGAAGAGCATCAGGGGCTCGCGCCAGCCGAACTGTTCGCCAGGCTCAAGGCGCGCATGCCCGACGG
CGAGGATCTCGTCGTGACCCATGGCGATGCCTGCTTGCCGAATATCATGGTGGAAAATGGCCGCTTTTCT
GGATTCATCGACTGTGGCCGGCTGGGTGTGGCGGACCGCTATCAGGACATAGCGTTGGCTACCCGTGATA
TTGCTGAAGAGCTTGGCGGCGAATGGGCTGACCGCTTCCTCGTGCTTTACGGTATCGCCGCTCCCGATTC
GCAGCGCATCGCCTTCTATCGCCTTCTTGACGAGTTCTTCTGAGCGGGACTCTGGGGTTCGAAATGACCG
ACCAAGCGACGCCCAACCTGCCATCACGAGATTTCGATTCCACCGCCGCCTTCTATGAAAGGTTGGGCTT
CGGAATCGTTTTCCGGGACGCCGGCTGGATGATCCTCCAGCGCGGGGATCTCATGCTGGAGTTCTTCGCC
CACCCCAACTTGTTTATTGCAGCTTATAATGGTTACAAATAAAGCAATAGCATCACAAATTTCACAAATA
AAGCATTTTTTTCACTGCATTCTAGTTGTGGTTTGTCCAAACTCATCAATGTATCTTATCATGTCTGTAT
ACCGTCGACCTCTAGCTAGAGCTTGGCGTAATCATGGTCATAGCTGTTTCCTGTGTGAAATTGTTATCCG
CTCACAATTCCACACAACATACGAGCCGGAAGCATAAAGTGTAAAGCCTGGGGTGCCTAATGAGTGAGCT
AACTCACATTAATTGCGTTGCGCTCACTGCCCGCTTTCCAGTCGGGAAACCTGTCGTGCCAGCTGCATTA
ATGAATCGGCCAACGCGCGGGGAGAGGCGGTTTGCGTATTGGGCGCTCTTCCGCTTCCTCGCTCACTGAC
TCGCTGCGCTCGGTCGTTCGGCTGCGGCGAGCGGTATCAGCTCACTCAAAGGCGGTAATACGGTTATCCA
CAGAATCAGGGGATAACGCAGGAAAGAACATGTGAGCAAAAGGCCAGCAAAAGGCCAGGAACCGTAAAAA
GGCCGCGTTGCTGGCGTTTTTCCATAGGCTCCGCCCCCCTGACGAGCATCACAAAAATCGACGCTCAAGT
CAGAGGTGGCGAAACCCGACAGGACTATAAAGATACCAGGCGTTTCCCCCTGGAAGCTCCCTCGTGCGCT
CTCCTGTTCCGACCCTGCCGCTTACCGGATACCTGTCCGCCTTTCTCCCTTCGGGAAGCGTGGCGCTTTC
TCATAGCTCACGCTGTAGGTATCTCAGTTCGGTGTAGGTCGTTCGCTCCAAGCTGGGCTGTGTGCACGAA
CCCCCCGTTCAGCCCGACCGCTGCGCCTTATCCGGTAACTATCGTCTTGAGTCCAACCCGGTAAGACACG
ACTTATCGCCACTGGCAGCAGCCACTGGTAACAGGATTAGCAGAGCGAGGTATGTAGGCGGTGCTACAGA
GTTCTTGAAGTGGTGGCCTAACTACGGCTACACTAGAAGAACAGTATTTGGTATCTGCGCTCTGCTGAAG
CCAGTTACCTTCGGAAAAAGAGTTGGTAGCTCTTGATCCGGCAAACAAACCACCGCTGGTAGCGGTGGTT
TTTTTGTTTGCAAGCAGCAGATTACGCGCAGAAAAAAAGGATCTCAAGAAGATCCTTTGATCTTTTCTAC
GGGGTCTGACGCTCAGTGGAACGAAAACTCACGTTAAGGGATTTTGGTCATGAGATTATCAAAAAGGATC
TTCACCTAGATCCTTTTAAATTAAAAATGAAGTTTTAAATCAATCTAAAGTATATATGAGTAAACTTGGT
CTGACAGTTACCAATGCTTAATCAGTGAGGCACCTATCTCAGCGATCTGTCTATTTCGTTCATCCATAGT
TGCCTGACTCCCCGTCGTGTAGATAACTACGATACGGGAGGGCTTACCATCTGGCCCCAGTGCTGCAATG
ATACCGCGAGACCCACGCTCACCGGCTCCAGATTTATCAGCAATAAACCAGCCAGCCGGAAGGGCCGAGC
GCAGAAGTGGTCCTGCAACTTTATCCGCCTCCATCCAGTCTATTAATTGTTGCCGGGAAGCTAGAGTAAG
TAGTTCGCCAGTTAATAGTTTGCGCAACGTTGTTGCCATTGCTACAGGCATCGTGGTGTCACGCTCGTCG
TTTGGTATGGCTTCATTCAGCTCCGGTTCCCAACGATCAAGGCGAGTTACATGATCCCCCATGTTGTGCA
AAAAAGCGGTTAGCTCCTTCGGTCCTCCGATCGTTGTCAGAAGTAAGTTGGCCGCAGTGTTATCACTCAT
GGTTATGGCAGCACTGCATAATTCTCTTACTGTCATGCCATCCGTAAGATGCTTTTCTGTGACTGGTGAG
TACTCAACCAAGTCATTCTGAGAATAGTGTATGCGGCGACCGAGTTGCTCTTGCCCGGCGTCAATACGGG
ATAATACCGCGCCACATAGCAGAACTTTAAAAGTGCTCATCATTGGAAAACGTTCTTCGGGGCGAAAACT
CTCAAGGATCTTACCGCTGTTGAGATCCAGTTCGATGTAACCCACTCGTGCACCCAACTGATCTTCAGCA
TCTTTTACTTTCACCAGCGTTTCTGGGTGAGCAAAAACAGGAAGGCAAAATGCCGCAAAAAAGGGAATAA
GGGCGACACGGAAATGTTGAATACTCATACTCTTCCTTTTTCAATATTATTGAAGCATTTATCAGGGTTA
TTGTCTCATGAGCGGATACATATTTGAATGTATTTAGAAAAATAAACAAATAGGGGTTCCGCGCACATTT
CCCCGAAAAGTGCCACCTGACGTC
